Addgene plasmid #31030: pFUS_A30B
Depositing lab: Adam Bogdanove & Daniel Voytas. Depositing organization: University of Minnesota. Publication: Efficient design and assembly of custom TALEN and other TAL effector-based constructs for DNA targeting. Cermak T, Doyle EL, Christian M, Wang L, Zhang Y, Schmidt C, Baller JA, Somia NV, Bogdanove AJ, Voytas DF. Nucleic Acids Res. 2011 Jul;39(12):e82. doi: 10.1093/nar/gkr218 PubMed 21493687.
Backbone
  Vector backbone: pCR8
  Backbone manufacturer: Invitrogen
  Backbone size w/o insert (bp): 2447
Growth in bacteria
  Bacterial resistance: Spectinomycin, 50 μg/mL
  Growth temperature: 37°C
  Growth strain: DH5alpha
  Growth instructions: DH5a/LB+antibiotics
  Copy number: High Copy
Gene/Insert
  Gene/Insert name: LacZ + BsaI restriction sites
  Insert size (bp): 459
  Cloning method: Restriction Enzyme; 5′ cloning site AflII (not destroyed); 3′ cloning site XbaI (not destroyed)
  Sequencing primers: 5′ pCR8_F1 (ttgatgcctggcagttccct); 3′ pCR8_R1 (cgaaccgaacaggcttatgt)
Terms and licenses: Academic/Nonprofit Terms; Industry Terms: Not Available to Industry
How to cite: pFUS_A30B was a gift from Adam Bogdanove & Daniel Voytas (Addgene plasmid # 31030 ; http://n2t.net/addgene:31030 ; RRID:Addgene_31030)
