[The description below was written by a language model from this plasmid's Addgene catalogue record and pLannotate feature annotations shown in this document.]
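Description:
pFUS_A30B is a small (about 3 kb) bacterial cloning plasmid built on the Invitrogen pCR8 backbone. It serves as an intermediate array-receiving vector in a Golden Gate system for assembling custom TAL effector and TALEN constructs. It is propagated in standard E. coli cloning strains from a high-copy ColE1/pUC-type origin. Selection is with spectinomycin through the aadA (SmR) aminoglycoside adenylyltransferase gene, which appears to be driven by a class 1 integron Pc promoter fragment annotated upstream. The annotation also reports short remnants of a gentamicin resistance gene, lacI and an f1 origin, which are partial fragments rather than functional elements. The rrnB T1 and T2 terminators from the pCR8 backbone lie next to the cloning region and insulate it from read-through transcription.

The insert is a roughly 460 bp cassette placed between AflII and XbaI sites, both of which are retained. It is described as LacZ plus BsaI restriction sites. The feature table shows a lacZα fragment with its lac promoter, lac operator and CAP binding site, together with T7 and T3 promoters and part of a pBluescript-type multiple cloning site, indicating that the cassette came from such a vector. BsaI is a type IIS enzyme that cuts outside its recognition sequence. Digestion therefore releases the lacZα cassette and leaves defined overhangs into which an ordered set of TAL repeat modules can be ligated in a single reaction. Loss of lacZα allows blue/white screening for recombinant clones. The record does not state the specific overhangs or which repeat positions this member of the pFUS series accepts. The resulting arrays are intended for later transfer into a final TAL effector or TALEN backbone.
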