Features (pLannotate 1.2.2; 16 found; start..end, strand, type, name):
     42..60      -  rep_origin     f1 ori (fragment): f1 bacteriophage origin of replication; arrow indicates direction of (+) strand synthesis
     65..220     -  CDS            lacZα (fragment): LacZα fragment of β-galactosidase; lacZ fragment
    228..246     +  promoter       T7 promoter: promoter for bacteriophage T7 RNA polymerase
    255..278     -  misc_feature   MCS (fragment): pBluescript multiple cloning site
    294..312     -  promoter       T3 promoter: promoter for bacteriophage T3 RNA polymerase
    357..373     -  protein_bind   lac operator: The lac repressor binds to the lac operator to inhibit transcription in E. coli. This inhibition can be relieved by adding lactose or isopropyl-β-D-thiogalactopyranoside (IPTG). lac repressor encoded by lacI
    381..411     -  promoter       lac promoter: promoter for the E. coli lac operon
    426..447     -  protein_bind   CAP binding site: CAP binding activates transcription in the presence of cAMP. E. coli catabolite activator protein
    656..679     +  promoter       Pc promoter (fragment): intI1 (promoter lies within the coding sequence); class 1 integron promoter
    855..911     +  CDS            GmR (fragment): gentamycin acetyltransferase; aacC1; confers resistance to gentamycin
    918..1709    +  CDS            SmR: aminoglycoside adenylyltransferase (Murphy, 1985); aadA; confers resistance to spectinomycin and streptomycin
   1802..2390    +  rep_origin     ori: high-copy-number ColE1/pMB1/pBR322/pUC origin of replication
   2573..2665    +  CDS            lacI (fragment): lac repressor; lacI; The lac repressor binds to the lac operator to inhibit transcription in E. coli. This inhibition can be relieved by adding lactose or isopropyl-β-D-thiogalactopyranoside (IPTG).
   2720..2747    -  terminator     rrnB T2 terminator: transcription terminator T2 from the E. coli rrnB gene
   2879..2922    +  terminator     rrnB T1 terminator: Escherichia coli rrnB; transcription terminator T1 from the E. coli rrnB gene
   2969..3005    -  CDS            lacZα (fragment): LacZα fragment of β-galactosidase; lacZ fragment
>Addgene plasmid #31030 | pFUS_A30B | depositor full sequence | sequence record 14204 | Author sequence
CGTCTCCCTGACCCCGGACCAAGTGGTGGCTATCGAGACCGGCGCCGCTACAGGGCGCGTCCCATTCGCC
ATTCAGGCTGCGCAACTGTTGGGAAGGGCGATCGGTGCGGGCCTCTTCGCTATTACGCCAGCTGGCGAAA
GGGGGATGTGCTGCAAGGCGATTAAGTTGGGTAACGCCAGGGTTTTCCCAGTCACGACGTTGTAAAACGA
CGGCCAGTGAGCGCGCGTAATACGACTCACTATAGGGCGAATTGGGTACCGGGCCCCCCCTCGAGGTCCT
CCAGCTTTTGTTCCCTTTAGTGAGGGTTAATTGCGCGCTTGGCGTAATCATGGTCATAGCTGTTTCCTGT
GTGAAATTGTTATCCGCTCACAATTCCACACAACATACGAGCCGGAAGCATAAAGTGTAAAGCCTGGGGT
GCCTAATGAGTGAGCTAACTCACATTAATTGCGTTGCGCTCACTGCCCGCTTTCCACCGGTGGTCTCTGG
CGGCAAGCAAGCGCTCGAAACGGTGCAGCGGCTGTTGCCGGTGCTGTGCCAGGACCATGGCCGAGACGTC
TAGACCAGCCAGGACAGAAATGCCTCGACTTCGCTGCTACCCAAGGTTGCCGGGTGACGCACACCGTGGA
AACGGATGAAGGCACGAACCCAGTGGACATAAGCCTGTTCGGTTCGTAAGCTGTAATGCAAGTAGCGTAT
GCGCTCACGCAACTGGTCCAGAACCTTGACCGAACGCAGCGGTGGTAACGGCGCAGTGGCGGTTTTCATG
GCTTGTTATGACTGTTTTTTTGGGGTACAGTCTATGCCTCGGGCATCCAAGCAGCAAGCGCGTTACGCCG
TGGGTCGATGTTTGATGTTATGGAGCAGCAACGATGTTACGCAGCAGGGCAGTCGCCCTAAAACAAAGTT
AAACATTATGAGGGAAGCGGTGATCGCCGAAGTATCGACTCAACTATCAGAGGTAGTTGGCGTCATCGAG
CGCCATCTCGAACCGACGTTGCTGGCCGTACATTTGTACGGCTCCGCAGTGGATGGCGGCCTGAAGCCAC
ACAGTGATATTGATTTGCTGGTTACGGTGACCGTAAGGCTTGATGAAACAACGCGGCGAGCTTTGATCAA
CGACCTTTTGGAAACTTCGGCTTCCCCTGGAGAGAGCGAGATTCTCCGCGCTGTAGAAGTCACCATTGTT
GTGCACGACGACATCATTCCGTGGCGTTATCCAGCTAAGCGCGAACTGCAATTTGGAGAATGGCAGCGCA
ATGACATTCTTGCAGGTATCTTCGAGCCAGCCACGATCGACATTGATCTGGCTATCTTGCTGACAAAAGC
AAGAGAACATAGCGTTGCCTTGGTAGGTCCAGCGGCGGAGGAACTCTTTGATCCGGTTCCTGAACAGGAT
CTATTTGAGGCGCTAAATGAAACCTTAACGCTATGGAACTCGCCGCCCGACTGGGCTGGCGATGAGCGAA
ATGTAGTGCTTACGTTGTCCCGCATTTGGTACAGCGCAGTAACCGGCAAAATCGCGCCGAAGGATGTCGC
TGCCGACTGGGCAATGGAGCGCCTGCCGGCCCAGTATCAGCCCGTCATACTTGAAGCTAGACAGGCTTAT
CTTGGACAAGAAGAAGATCGCTTGGCCTCGCGCGCAGATCAGTTGGAAGAATTTGTCCACTACGTGAAAG
GCGAGATCACCAAGGTAGTCGGCAAATAACCCTCGAGCCACCCATGACCAAAATCCCTTAACGTGAGTTA
CGCGTCGTTCCACTGAGCGTCAGACCCCGTAGAAAAGATCAAAGGATCTTCTTGAGATCCTTTTTTTCTG
CGCGTAATCTGCTGCTTGCAAACAAAAAAACCACCGCTACCAGCGGTGGTTTGTTTGCCGGATCAAGAGC
TACCAACTCTTTTTCCGAAGGTAACTGGCTTCAGCAGAGCGCAGATACCAAATACTGTCCTTCTAGTGTA
GCCGTAGTTAGGCCACCACTTCAAGAACTCTGTAGCACCGCCTACATACCTCGCTCTGCTAATCCTGTTA
CCAGTGGCTGCTGCCAGTGGCGATAAGTCGTGTCTTACCGGGTTGGACTCAAGACGATAGTTACCGGATA
AGGCGCAGCGGTCGGGCTGAACGGGGGGTTCGTGCACACAGCCCAGCTTGGAGCGAACGACCTACACCGA
ACTGAGATACCTACAGCGTGAGCATTGAGAAAGCGCCACGCTTCCCGAAGGGAGAAAGGCGGACAGGTAT
CCGGTAAGCGGCAGGGTCGGAACAGGAGAGCGCACGAGGGAGCTTCCAGGGGGAAACGCCTGGTATCTTT
ATAGTCCTGTCGGGTTTCGCCACCTCTGACTTGAGCGTCGATTTTTGTGATGCTCGTCAGGGGGGCGGAG
CCTATGGAAAAACGCCAGCAACGCGGCCTTTTTACGGTTCCTGGCCTTTTGCTGGCCTTTTGCTCACATG
TTCTTTCCTGCGTTATCCCCTGATTCTGTGGATAACCGTATTACCGCCTTTGAGTGAGCTGATACCGCTC
GCCGCAGCCGAACGACCGAGCGCAGCGAGTCAGTGAGCGAGGAAGCGGAAGAGCGCCCAATACGCAAACC
GCCTCTCCCCGCGCGTTGGCCGATTCATTAATGCAGCTGGCACGACAGGTTTCCCGACTGGAAAGCGGGC
AGTGAGCGCAACGCAATTAATACGCGTACCGCTAGCCAGGAAGAGTTTGTAGAAACGCAAAAAGGCCATC
CGTCAGGATGGCCTTCTGCTTAGTTTGATGCCTGGCAGTTTATGGCGGGCGTCCTGCCCGCCACCCTCCG
GGCCGTTGCTTCACAACGTTCAAATCCGCTCCCGGCGGATTTGTCCTACTCAGGAGAGCGTTCACCGACA
AACAACAGATAAAACGAAAGGCCCAGTCTTCCGACTGAGCCTTTCGTTTTATTTGATGCCTGGCAGTTCC
CTACTCTCGCGTTAACGCTAGCATGGATGTTTTCCCAGTCACGACGTTGTAAAACGACGGCCAGTCTTAA
G
