>Addgene plasmid #31030 | pFUS_A30B | addgene partial sequence | sequence record 35554 | 31030 with pCR8_F1 (ttgatgcctggcagttccct)
TCCCAGTCACGACGTTGTAAAACGACGGCCAGTCTTAAGCGTCTCCCTGACCCCGGACCAAGTGGTGGCT
ATCGAGACCGGCGCCGCTACAGGGCGCGTCCCATTCGCCATTCAGGCTGCGCAACTGTTGGGAAGGGCGA
TCGGTGCGGGCCTCTTCGCTATTACGCCAGCTGGCGAAAGGGGGATGTGCTGCAAGGCGATTAAGTTGGG
TAACGCCAGGGTTTTCCCAGTCACGACGTTGTAAAACGACGGCCAGTGAGCGCGCGTAATACGACTCACT
ATAGGGCGAATTGGGTACCGGGCCCCCCCTCGAGGTCCTCCAGCTTTTGTTCCCTTTAGTGAGGGTTAAT
TGCGCGCTTGGCGTAATCATGGTCATAGCTGTTTCCTGTGTGAAATTGTTATCCGCTCACAATTCCACAC
AACATACGAGCCGGAAGCATAAAGTGTAAAGCCTGGGGTGCCTAATGAGTGAGCTAACTCACATTAATTG
CGTTGCGCTCACTGCCCGCTTTCCACCGGTGGTCTCTGGCGGCAAGCAAGCGCTCGAAACGGTGCAGCGG
CTGTTGCCGGTGCTGTGCCAGGACCATGGCCGAGACGTCTAGACCAGCCAGGACAGAAATGCCTCGACTT
CGCTGCTACCCAAGGTTGCCGGGTGACGCACACCGTGGAAACGGATGAAGGCACGAACCCAGTGGACATA
AGCCTGTTCGGTTCGTAAGCTGTAATGCAAGTAGCGTATGCGCTCACGCAACTGGTCCAGAACCTTGACC
GAACGCAGCGGTGGTAACGGCG
